Addgene plasmid #161552: pJM522 EF1α intC-ZF10-NLS-HA in TUPV2
Purpose: Constitutive expression of intC-ZF10-NLS-HA under the EF1α promoter
Depositing lab: Joshua Leonard. Depositing organization: Northwestern University. Publication: Model-guided design of mammalian genetic programs. Muldoon JJ, Kandula V, Hong M, Donahue PS, Boucher JD, Bagheri N, Leonard JN. Sci Adv. 2021 Feb 19;7(8). pii: 7/8/eabe9375. doi: 10.1126/sciadv.abe9375. Print 2021 Feb. PubMed 33608279.
Backbone
  Vector backbone: pJM451 EF1α EBFP2-P2A-BlastR (TUPV2)
  Vector type: Mammalian Expression, Synthetic Biology
Growth in bacteria
  Bacterial resistance: Ampicillin, 100 μg/mL
  Growth temperature: 37°C
  Growth strain: DH5alpha
  Copy number: High Copy
Gene/Insert
  Gene/Insert name: intC-ZF10-NLS-HA
  Species: Synthetic
  Promoter: EF1α
  Tag / fusion protein: HA (C terminal on insert)
  Cloning method: Restriction Enzyme; 5′ cloning site NheI (not destroyed); 3′ cloning site NotI (not destroyed)
  Sequencing primers: 5′ CCATTTCAGGTGTCGTGAGAGCTC; 3′ CAGTGGGAGTGGCACCTTCC
Terms and licenses: Academic/Nonprofit Terms; Industry Terms: Not Available to Industry
How to cite: pJM522 EF1α intC-ZF10-NLS-HA in TUPV2 was a gift from Joshua Leonard (Addgene plasmid # 161552 ; http://n2t.net/addgene:161552 ; RRID:Addgene_161552)
