[The description below was written by a language model from this plasmid's Addgene catalogue record and pLannotate feature annotations shown in this document.]
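Description:
pJM522 EF1α intC-ZF10-NLS-HA in TUPV2 is a 6,295-nt mammalian expression plasmid for synthetic biology, built by replacing the EBFP2-P2A-BlastR cassette of the TUPV2 backbone (pJM451) with a synthetic coding sequence cloned between NheI and NotI sites, both of which are retained. It is maintained in E. coli at high copy through a ColE1/pUC-type origin and selected with ampicillin via the β-lactamase gene and its native promoter. An f1 origin is also present. The annotation picks up backbone remnants that do not appear to be functional units: lac promoter/operator and lacI fragments, a piece of a pBluescript polylinker, and an SV40 early promoter followed by only a short fragment of the bleomycin-binding protein gene and an SV40 poly(A) signal. With that marker truncated, no intact mammalian selection cassette is annotated.

The payload is driven constitutively by the human EF1α promoter, annotated as the core promoter plus intron A segments, and terminated by the bovine growth hormone polyadenylation signal. A short match to a TRE3GV promoter just upstream of the insert is only a fragment, and the record describes expression as constitutive. The encoded protein is named as an intC domain fused to ZF10, a nuclear localization signal and a C-terminal HA epitope tag; only the HA tag is individually annotated in the feature table. By its name, intC presumably denotes the C-terminal half of a split intein and ZF10 a zinc-finger DNA-binding domain, which would let the DNA-binding module be spliced to a partner carrying the matching N-terminal intein half, although the record does not spell this out. The NLS targets the protein to the nucleus and HA permits immunodetection. The associated work concerns model-guided design of mammalian genetic programs, where such a component would serve as a constitutively expressed part of engineered transcriptional circuits.
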