Features (pLannotate 1.2.2; 20 found; start..end, strand, type, name):
      1..65      +  polyA_signal   bGH poly(A) signal (fragment): bovine growth hormone polyadenylation signal
    437..462     -  misc_feature   MCS (fragment): pBluescript multiple cloning site
    834..1262    +  rep_origin     f1 ori (sequence partly withheld): f1 bacteriophage origin of replication; arrow indicates direction of (+) strand synthesis
   1267..1289    +  promoter       SV40 promoter (fragment): SV40 enhancer and early promoter
   1290..1481    +  promoter       SV40 promoter: SV40 early promoter
   1508..1606    +  CDS            ble (fragment): BLE_KLEPN - Experimental evidence at protein level: Swiss-Prot protein existence level 1. Binding protein with a strong affinity to the bleomycin family of antibiotics. Binds to CL990; an antimitotic-antibiotic compound. From Klebsiella pneumoniae.
   1601..1722    +  polyA_signal   SV40 poly(A) signal: SV40 polyadenylation signal
   1795..1811    -  protein_bind   lac operator: The lac repressor binds to the lac operator to inhibit transcription in E. coli. This inhibition can be relieved by adding lactose or isopropyl-β-D-thiogalactopyranoside (IPTG). lac repressor encoded by lacI
   1819..1849    -  promoter       lac promoter: promoter for the E. coli lac operon
   1864..1885    -  protein_bind   CAP binding site: CAP binding activates transcription in the presence of cAMP. E. coli catabolite activator protein
   1898..1990    -  CDS            lacI (fragment): lac repressor; lacI; The lac repressor binds to the lac operator to inhibit transcription in E. coli. This inhibition can be relieved by adding lactose or isopropyl-β-D-thiogalactopyranoside (IPTG).
   2173..2761    -  rep_origin     ori: high-copy-number ColE1/pMB1/pBR322/pUC origin of replication
   2932..3792    -  CDS            AmpR: β-lactamase; bla; confers resistance to ampicillin, carbenicillin, and related antibiotics
   3793..3897    -  promoter       AmpR promoter: bla
   4297..4508    +  promoter       EF-1α core promoter: core promoter for human elongation factor EF-1α
   4509..4622    +  intron         EF-1α intron A (fragment): intron upstream of the start codon of human EF-1α
   5248..5451    +  intron         EF-1α intron A: truncated intron upstream of the start codon of human EF-1α
   5460..5494    +  promoter       TRE3GV promoter (fragment): 3rd-generation Tet-responsive promoter that can be activated by binding of Tet-On® 3G, optimized for retroviral and lentiviral vectors
   6056..6082    +  CDS            HA: HA (human influenza hemagglutinin) epitope tag
   6136..6247    +  polyA_signal   bGH poly(A) signal: bovine growth hormone polyadenylation signal
>Addgene plasmid #161552 | pJM522 EF1α intC-ZF10-NLS-HA in TUPV2 | addgene full sequence | sequence record 317924 | Addgene NGS Result
GGACAGCAAGGGGGAGGATTGGGAAGTCAATAGCAGGCATGCTGGGGATGCGGTGGGCTCTATGGCTTCT
GAGGCAGGTCGAAGAACTATTTCCTGGCTGTTACGCGAGCGCATCGCGATAAGCTCTAGAGGGACAGCCC
CCCCCCAAAGCCCCCAGGGATGTAATTACGTCCCTCCCCCGCTAGGGGGCAGCAGCGAGCCGCCCGGGGC
TCCGCTCCGGTCCGGCGCTCCCCCCGCATCCCCGAGCCGGCAGCGTGCGGGGACAGCCCGGGCACGGGGA
AGGTGGCACGGGATCGCTTTCCTCTGAACGCTTCTCGCTGCTCTTTGAGCCTGCAGACACCTGGGGGGAT
ACGGGGAAAAAGCTTTAGGCTGAAAGAGAGATTTAGAATGACAGAATCATAGAACGGCCTGCGTACGGAT
GGGGCTCTAGCTCTAGAGCTTGATATCGAATTCCTGCAGCCCCGCTAGAGGGACAGCCCCCCCCCAAAGC
CCCCAGGGATGTAATTACGTCCCTCCCCCGCTAGGGGGCAGCAGCGAGCCGCCCGGGGCTCCGCTCCGGT
CCGGCGCTCCCCCCGCATCCCCGAGCCGGCAGCGTGCGGGGACAGCCCGGGCACGGGGAAGGTGGCACGG
GATCGCTTTCCTCTGAACGCTTCTCGCTGCTCTTTGAGCCTGCAGACACCTGGGGGGATACGGGGAAAAA
GCTTTAGGCTGAAAGAGAGATTTAGAATGACAGAATCATAGAACGGCCTGGGCGCGCCTGGTGGCGAACG
ATCAACAGACGGGAGAGGACTAAAGTCTTCGCTGACAGCGACCGGACTCTAGGGGGTATCCCC
[124 nt withheld, positions 834-957]
C
[91 nt withheld, positions 959-1049]
A
[49 nt withheld, positions 1051-1099]
CCTTTGACGTTGGAGTCCACGTTCTTT
[37 nt withheld, positions 1127-1163]
ACCCTATCTCGGTCTATTCTTTTGATTTATAAGGGATTTTGCCGATTTCGGCCTATTGGTTAAAAAATGA
GCTGATTTAACAAAAATTTAACGCGAATTAATTCTGTGGAATGTGTGTCAGTTAGGCTCAATTAGTCAGC
AACCATAGTCCCGCCCCTAACTCCGCCCATCCCGCCCCTAACTCCGCCCAGTTCCGCCCATTCTCCGCCC
CATGGCTGACTAATTTTTTTTATTTATGCAGAGGCCGAGGCCGCCTCTGCCTCTGAGCTATTCCAGAAGT
AGTGAGGAGGCTTTTTTGGAGGCCTAGGCTTTTGCAAAAAGCTCCCGGGAGCTTGTATATCCATTTTCGG
AGGTTGGGCTTCGGAATCGTTTTCCGGGACGCCGGCTGGATGATCCTCCAGCGCGGGGATCTCATGCTGG
AGTTCTTCGCCCACCCCAACTTGTTTATTGCAGCTTATAATGGTTACAAATAAAGCAATAGCATCACAAA
TTTCACAAATAAAGCATTTTTTTCACTGCATTCTAGTTGTGGTTTGTCCAAACTCATCAATGTATCTTAT
CATGTCTGTATACCGTCGACCTCTAGCTAGAGCTTGGCGTAATCATGGTCATAGCTGTTTCCTGTGTGAA
ATTGTTATCCGCTCACAATTCCACACAACATACGAGCCGGAAGCATAAAGTGTAAAGCCTGGGGTGCCTA
ATGAGTGAGCTAACTCACATTAATTGCGTTGCGCTCACTGCCCGCTTTCCAGTCGGGAAACCTGTCGTGC
CAGCTGCATTAATGAATCGGCCAACGCGCGGGGAGAGGCGGTTTGCGTATTGGGCGCTCTTCCGCTTCCT
CGCTCACTGACTCGCTGCGCTCGGTCGTTCGGCTGCGGCGAGCGGTATCAGCTCACTCAAAGGCGGTAAT
ACGGTTATCCACAGAATCAGGGGATAACGCAGGAAAGAACATGTGAGCAAAAGGCCAGCAAAAGGCCAGG
AACCGTAAAAAGGCCGCGTTGCTGGCGTTTTTCCATAGGCTCCGCCCCCCTGACGAGCATCACAAAAATC
GACGCTCAAGTCAGAGGTGGCGAAACCCGACAGGACTATAAAGATACCAGGCGTTTCCCCCTGGAAGCTC
CCTCGTGCGCTCTCCTGTTCCGACCCTGCCGCTTACCGGATACCTGTCCGCCTTTCTCCCTTCGGGAAGC
GTGGCGCTTTCTCATAGCTCACGCTGTAGGTATCTCAGTTCGGTGTAGGTCGTTCGCTCCAAGCTGGGCT
GTGTGCACGAACCCCCCGTTCAGCCCGACCGCTGCGCCTTATCCGGTAACTATCGTCTTGAGTCCAACCC
GGTAAGACACGACTTATCGCCACTGGCAGCAGCCACTGGTAACAGGATTAGCAGAGCGAGGTATGTAGGC
GGTGCTACAGAGTTCTTGAAGTGGTGGCCTAACTACGGCTACACTAGAAGAACAGTATTTGGTATCTGCG
CTCTGCTGAAGCCAGTTACCTTCGGAAAAAGAGTTGGTAGCTCTTGATCCGGCAAACAAACCACCGCTGG
TAGCGGTGGTTTTTTTGTTTGCAAGCAGCAGATTACGCGCAGAAAAAAAGGATCTCAAGAAGATCCTTTG
ATCTTTTCTACGGGGTCTGACGCTCAGTGGAACGAAAACTCACGTTAAGGGATTTTGGTCATGAGATTAT
CAAAAAGGATCTTCACCTAGATCCTTTTAAATTAAAAATGAAGTTTTAAATCAATCTAAAGTATATATGA
GTAAACTTGGTCTGACAGTTACCAATGCTTAATCAGTGAGGCACCTATCTCAGCGATCTGTCTATTTCGT
TCATCCATAGTTGCCTGACTCCCCGTCGTGTAGATAACTACGATACGGGAGGGCTTACCATCTGGCCCCA
GTGCTGCAATGATACCGCGAGATCCACGCTCACCGGCTCCAGATTTATCAGCAATAAACCAGCCAGCCGG
AAGGGCCGAGCGCAGAAGTGGTCCTGCAACTTTATCCGCCTCCATCCAGTCTATTAATTGTTGCCGGGAA
GCTAGAGTAAGTAGTTCGCCAGTTAATAGTTTGCGCAACGTTGTTGCCATTGCTACAGGCATCGTGGTGT
CACGCTCGTCGTTTGGTATGGCTTCATTCAGCTCCGGTTCCCAACGATCAAGGCGAGTTACATGATCCCC
CATGTTGTGCAAAAAAGCGGTTAGCTCCTTCGGTCCTCCGATCGTTGTCAGAAGTAAGTTGGCCGCAGTG
TTATCACTCATGGTTATGGCAGCACTGCATAATTCTCTTACTGTCATGCCATCCGTAAGATGCTTTTCTG
TGACTGGTGAGTACTCAACCAAGTCATTCTGAGAATAGTGTATGCGGCGACCGAGTTGCTCTTGCCCGGC
GTCAATACGGGATAATACCGCGCCACATAGCAGAACTTTAAAAGTGCTCATCATTGGAAAACGTTCTTCG
GGGCGAAAACTCTCAAGGATCTTACCGCTGTTGAGATCCAGTTCGATGTAACCCACTCGTGCACCCAACT
GATCTTCAGCATCTTTTACTTTCACCAGCGTTTCTGGGTGAGCAAAAACAGGAAGGCAAAATGCCGCAAA
AAAGGGAATAAGGGCGACACGGAAATGTTGAATACTCATACTCTTCCTTTTTCAATATTATTGAAGCATT
TATCAGGGTTATTGTCTCATGAGCGGATACATATTTGAATGTATTTAGAAAAATAAACAAATAGGGGTTC
CGCGCACATTTCCCCGAAAAGTGCCACCTGACGTCGACGGATCGGGAGATCGAAGACGGGCAAAACCGAT
GTTGACGGACTAATCCTGACAAGATCTGGGGAGGTCGCTGAGTAGTGCGCGAGCAAAATTTAAGCTACAA
CAAGGCAAGGCTTGACCGACAATTGCATGAAGAATCTGCTTAGGGTTAGGCGTTTTGCGCTGCTTCGCGA
TGTACGGGCCAGATATACGCGTGAGTAATTCATACAAAAGGACTCGCCCCTGCCTTGGGGAATCCCAGGG
ACCGTCGTTAAACTCCCACTAACGTAGAACCCAGAGATCGCTGCGTTCCCGCCCCCTCACCCGCCCGCTC
TCGTCATCACTGAGGTGGAGAAGAGCATGCGTGAGGCTCCGGTGCCCGTCAGTGGGCAGAGCGCACATCG
CCCACAGTCCCCGAGAAGTTGGGGGGAGGGGTCGGCAATTGAACCGGTGCCTAGAGAAGGTGGCGCGGGG
TAAACTGGGAAAGTGATGTCGTGTACTGGCTCCGCCTTTTTCCCGAGGGTGGGGGAGAACCGTATATAAG
TGCAGTAGTCGCCGTGAACGTTCTTTTTCGCAACGGGTTTGCCGCCAGAACACAGGTAAGTGCCGTGTGT
GGTTCCCGCGGGCCTGGCCTCTTTACGGGTTATGGCCCTTGCGTGCCTTGAATTACTTCCACGCCCCTGG
CTGCAGTACGTGATTCTTGATCCCGAGCTTCGGGTTGGAAGTGGGTGGGAGAGTTCGAGGCCTTGCGCTT
AAGGAGCCCCTTCGCCTCGTGCTTGAGTTGAGGCCTGGCTTGGGCGCTGGGGCCGCCGCGTGCGAATCTG
GTGGCACCTTCGCGCCTGTCTCGCTGCTTTCGATAAGTCTCTAGCCATTTAAAATTTTTGATGACCTGCT
GCGACGCTTTTTTTCTGGCAAGATAGTCTTGTAAATGCGGGCCAAGATCTGCACACTGGTATTTCGGTTT
TTGGGGCCGCGGGCGGCGACGGGGCCCGTGCGTCCCAGCGCACATGTTCGGCGAGGCGGGGCCTGCGAGC
GCGGCCACCGAGAATCGGACGGGGGTAGTCTCAAGCTGGCCGGCCTGCTCTGGTGCCTGGCCTCGCGCCG
CCGTGTATCGCCCCGCCCTGGGCGGCAAGGCTGGCCCGGTCGGCACCAGTTGCGTGAGCGGAAAGATGGC
CGCTTCCCGGCCCTGCTGCAGGGAGCTCAAAATGGAGGACGCGGCGCTCGGGAGAGCGGGCGGGTGAGTC
ACCCACACAAAGGAAAAGGGCCTTTCCGTCCTCAGCCGTCGCTTCATGTGACTCCACGGAGTACCGGGCG
CCGTCCAGGCACCTCGATTAGTTCTCGAGCTTTTGGAGTACGTCGTCTTTAGGTTGGGGGGAGGGGTTTT
ATGCGATGGAGTTTCCCCACACTGAGTGGGTGGAGACTGAAGTTAGGCCAGCTTGGCACTTGATGTAATT
CTCCTTGGAATTTGCCCTTTTTGAGTTTGGATCTTGGTTCATTCTCAAGCCTCAGACAGTGGTTCAAAGT
TTTTTTCTTCCATTTCAGGTGTCGTGAGAGCTCGTTTAGTGAACCGTCAGATCGCCTGGAGACGCCATCC
ACGCTGTTTTGACCTCCATAGAAGAGAACGGGACCGATCCAAATTCTCGAGGCTAGCGCCACCATGATGC
TGAAGAAGATCCTGAAGATCGAGGAGCTGGACGAGAGAGAGCTGATCGACATCGAGGTGAGCGGCAACCA
CCTGTTCTACGCCAACGACATCCTGACCCACAACAGCGGATCCGGTGGTGGCGGGTCTGGAGGAGGAGGT
AGTGGTGGAGGTGGCTCTGGTACCGGTGGAGCTAGACCCGGGGAGCGCCCCTTCCAGTGTCGCATTTGCA
TGCGGAACTTTTCGACTAATCAAAAATTGGAAGTTCATACCCGTACTCATACCGGTGAAAAACCGTTTCA
GTGTCGGATCTGTATGCGAAATTTCTCCGTTAGACATAATTTGCAAAGACATCTACGTACGCACACCGGC
GAGAAGCCATTCCAATGCCGAATATGCATGCGCAACTTCAGTCAACATCCAAATTTGACTAGACACCTAA
AAACCCACCTGAGAGGATCTGGCTCTGGCCCTAAGAAGAAGCGCAAAGTTGGCTCTGGCATGTACCCATA
CGACGTACCAGATTACGCTTAGGCGGCCGCTCGAGTCTAGAGGGCCCGTTTAAACCCGCTGATCAGCCTC
GACTGTGCCTTCTAGTTGCCAGCCATCTGTTGTTTGCCCCTCCCCCGTGCCTTCCTTGACCCTGGAAGGT
GCCACTCCCACTGTCCTTTCCTAATAAAATGAGGAAATTGCATCGCATTGTCTGAGTAGGTGTCATTCTA
TTCTGGGGGGTGGGGTGGGGCA
