>Addgene plasmid #161552 | pJM522 EF1α intC-ZF10-NLS-HA in TUPV2 | depositor partial sequence | sequence record 313014 | intC-ZF10-NLS-HA gene
ATGATGCTGAAGAAGATCCTGAAGATCGAGGAGCTGGACGAGAGAGAGCTGATCGACATCGAGGTGAGCG
GCAACCACCTGTTCTACGCCAACGACATCCTGACCCACAACAGCGGATCCGGTGGTGGCGGGTCTGGAGG
AGGAGGTAGTGGTGGAGGTGGCTCTGGTACCGGTGGAGCTAGACCCGGGGAGCGCCCCTTCCAGTGTCGC
ATTTGCATGCGGAACTTTTCGACTAATCAAAAATTGGAAGTTCATACCCGTACTCATACCGGTGAAAAAC
CGTTTCAGTGTCGGATCTGTATGCGAAATTTCTCCGTTAGACATAATTTGCAAAGACATCTACGTACGCA
CACCGGCGAGAAGCCATTCCAATGCCGAATATGCATGCGCAACTTCAGTCAACATCCAAATTTGACTAGA
CACCTAAAAACCCACCTGAGAGGATCTGGCTCTGGCCCTAAGAAGAAGCGCAAAGTTGGCTCTGGCATGT
ACCCATACGACGTACCAGATTACGCTTAG
